Addgene plasmid #123948: MTK0_051
Purpose: Encodes the hAAVS1 homology landing pad with GFP dropout destination vector as a type 0 part to be used in the MTK system
Depositing lab: Hana El-Samad. Depositing organization: University of California, San Francisco (UCSF). Publication: A Toolkit for Rapid Modular Construction of Biological Circuits in Mammalian Cells. Fonseca JP, Bonny AR, Kumar GR, Ng AH, Town J, Wu QC, Aslankoohi E, Chen SY, Dods G, Harrigan P, Osimiri LC, Kistler AL, El-Samad H. ACS Synth Biol. 2019 Nov 15;8(11):2593-2606. doi: 10.1021/acssynbio.9b00322. Epub 2019 Nov 5. PubMed 31686495.
Backbone
  Vector backbone: self-made
  Vector type: Mammalian Expression
Growth in bacteria
  Bacterial resistance: Kanamycin, 50 μg/mL
  Growth temperature: 37°C
  Growth strain: DH5alpha
  Copy number: Unknown
Gene/Insert
  Gene/Insert name: hAAVS1 landing pad destination vector
  Species: Synthetic
  Cloning method: Restriction Enzyme; 5′ cloning site unknown (unknown if destroyed); 3′ cloning site unknown (unknown if destroyed)
Terms and licenses: Academic/Nonprofit Terms; Industry Terms: Not Available to Industry
Depositor comments: Type 0 parts are generally destination vectors in the MTK Please visit https://www.biorxiv.org/content/10.1101/506188v2 for BioRxiv preprint
How to cite: MTK0_051 was a gift from Hana El-Samad (Addgene plasmid # 123948 ; http://n2t.net/addgene:123948 ; RRID:Addgene_123948)
