[The description below was written by a language model from this plasmid's Addgene catalogue record and pLannotate feature annotations shown in this document.]
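Description:
MTK0_051 is a type 0 part of the Mammalian Toolkit (MTK), a modular cloning system for building genetic circuits in mammalian cells. In that system, type 0 parts generally serve as destination vectors. The plasmid is catalogued as a mammalian expression vector on a self-made backbone of about 5.3 kb. It is propagated in E. coli through a high-copy ColE1/pUC-type origin and selected with kanamycin via the aph(3')-Ia aminoglycoside phosphotransferase gene.

The payload is a landing pad cassette targeted to the human AAVS1 safe-harbour locus, which lies in intron 1 of PPP1R12C. Left and right AAVS1 homology arms flank the cassette, so the sequence between them can be inserted into the genome by homology-directed repair. The record does not specify a nuclease or a targeting strategy. Just inside each arm is a minimal FRT site, a recognition sequence for FLP recombinase. The annotation notes that this form supports FLP-mediated excision but not integration. Between the FRT sites is a superfolder GFP coding sequence followed by the bacterial rrnB T1 and T7Te terminators, which make up the GFP dropout marker. The promoter driving GFP is not annotated, and neither are the restriction sites used for assembly, as the cloning sites are listed as unknown. In dropout designs of this kind, the GFP cassette is replaced when parts or transcriptional units are assembled into the vector, so correct clones appear as non-fluorescent bacterial colonies. No mammalian promoter or mammalian selection marker is annotated, and about 370 bp between the T7Te terminator and the second FRT site carries no annotation. The construct is used as a recipient for assembling cargo intended for integration at hAAVS1.
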