Features (pLannotate 1.2.2; 9 found; start..end, strand, type, name):
    307..1122    -  CDS            KanR: aminoglycoside phosphotransferase; aph(3')-Ia; confers resistance to kanamycin in bacteria or G418 (Geneticin®) in eukaryotes
   1347..1935    +  rep_origin     ori: high-copy-number ColE1/pMB1/pBR322/pUC origin of replication
   2259..3000    +  misc_feature   HA-L (fragment): left homology arm from the adeno-associated virus integration site (AAVS1) within intron 1 of the human PPP1R12C gene
   3005..3038    +  protein_bind   FRT (minimal): supports FLP-mediated excision but not integration (Turan and Bode, 2011) FLP recombinase from the Saccharomyces cerevisiae 2μ plasmid
   3363..4076    +  CDS            superfolder GFP: GFP variant that folds robustly even when fused to poorly folded proteins (Pédelacq et al., 2006)
   4088..4159    +  terminator     rrnB T1 terminator: transcription terminator T1 from the E. coli rrnB gene
   4175..4202    +  terminator     T7Te terminator: phage T7 early transcription terminator
   4575..4608    +  protein_bind   FRT (minimal): supports FLP-mediated excision but not integration (Turan and Bode, 2011) FLP recombinase from the Saccharomyces cerevisiae 2μ plasmid
   4613..139     +  misc_feature   HA-R (across the origin): right homology arm from the adeno-associated virus integration site (AAVS1) within intron 1 of the human PPP1R12C gene
>Addgene plasmid #123948 | MTK0_051 | addgene full sequence | sequence record 250127 | Addgene NGS Result
CCCTGCTCTGGGCTTCTGGGTTTGAGTCCTTGGCAAGCCCAGGAGAGGCGCTCAGGCTTCCCTGTCCCCC
TTCCTCGTCCACCATCTCATGCCCCTGGCTCTCCTGCCCCTTCCCTACAGGGGTTCCTGGCTCTGCTCTA
CCTACTGCATTAAAAAAAAATTTTTTTTTTTCTAAGACAAGGTCTGACTCTGTCTCCCAGGCTGGAGTGC
AGTGGTGCAATCACGCTCATAGCCTCAACCTCCCGGGCTCCAGTGGGCCTCCCACCTCCGAGCGGCCGCG
TGTTACAACCAATTAACCAATTCTGATTAGAAAAACTCATCGAGCATCAAATGAAACTGCAATTTATTCA
TATCAGGATTATCAATACCATATTTTTGAAAAAGCCGTTTCTGTAATGAAGGAGAAAACTCACCGAGGCA
GTTCCATAGGATGGCAAGATCCTGGTATCGGTCTGCGATTCCGACTCGTCCAACATCAATACAACCTATT
AATTTCCCCTCGTCAAAAATAAGGTTATCAAGTGAGAAATCACCATGAGTGACGACTGAATCCGGTGAGA
ATGGCAAAAGCTTATGCATTTCTTTCCAGACTTGTTCAACAGGCCAGCCATTACGCTCGTCATCAAAATC
ACTCGCATCAACCAAACCGTTATTCATTCGTGATTGCGCCTGAGCGAGGCGAAATACGCGATCGCTGTTA
AAAGGACAATTACAAACAGGAATCGAATGCAACCGGCGCAGGAACACTGCCAGCGCATCAACAATATTTT
CACCTGAATCAGGATATTCTTCTAATACCTGGAATGCTGTTTTCCCGGGGATCGCAGTGGTGAGTAACCA
TGCATCATCAGGAGTACGGATAAAATGCTTGATGGTCGGAAGAGGCATAAATTCCGTCAGCCAGTTTAGT
CTGACCATCTCATCTGTAACATCATTGGCAACGCTACCTTTGCCATGTTTCAGAAACAACTCTGGCGCAT
CGGGCTTCCCATACAATCGATAGATTGTCGCACCTGATTGCCCGACATTATCGCGAGCCCATTTATACCC
ATATAAATCAGCATCCATGTTGGAATTTAATCGCGGCCTGGAGCAAGACGTTTCCCGTTGAATATGGCTC
ATAACACCCCTTGTATTACTGTTTATGTAAGCAGACAGTTTTATTGTTCATGATGATATATTTTTATCTT
GTGCAATGTAACATCAGAGATTTTGAGACACAACGTGGCTTTGTTGAATAAATCGAACTTTTGCTGAGTT
GAAGGATCAGTCATGACCAAAATCCCTTAACGTGAGTTTTCGTTCCACTGAGCGTCAGACCCCGTAGAAA
AGATCAAAGGATCTTCTTGAGATCCTTTTTTTCTGCGCGTAATCTGCTGCTTGCAAACAAAAAAACCACC
GCTACCAGCGGTGGTTTGTTTGCCGGATCAAGAGCTACCAACTCTTTTTCCGAAGGTAACTGGCTTCAGC
AGAGCGCAGATACCAAATACTGTTCTTCTAGTGTAGCCGTAGTTAGGCCACCACTTCAAGAACTCTGTAG
CACCGCCTACATACCTCGCTCTGCTAATCCTGTTACCAGTGGCTGCTGCCAGTGGCGATAAGTCGTGTCT
TACCGGGTTGGACTCAAGACGATAGTTACCGGATAAGGCGCAGCGGTCGGGCTGAACGGGGGGTTCGTGC
ACACAGCCCAGCTTGGAGCGAACGACCTACACCGAACTGAGATACCTACAGCGTGAGCTATGAGAAAGCG
CCACGCTTCCCGAAGGGAGAAAGGCGGACAGGTATCCGGTAAGCGGCAGGGTCGGAACAGGAGAGCGCAC
GAGGGAGCTTCCAGGGGGAAACGCCTGGTATCTTTATAGTCCTGTCGGGTTTCGCCACCTCTGACTTGAG
CGTCGATTTTTGTGATGCTCGTCAGGGGGGCGGAGCCTATGGAAAAACGCCAGCAACGCGGCCTTTTTAC
GGTTCCTGGCCTTTTGCTGGCCTTTTGCTCACATGTTCTTTCCTGCGTTATCCCCTGATTCTGTGGATAA
CCGTGCGGCCGCCAATCCACAACCAGTAAGGGCTGGCCCAGGTGTCTGGCCCCACAGCTGAGCTCCTAAC
CGCACCGAGCCTCTCCAAAACATGGTCTTTTTTTGCTCCCCACTGCCACCACCATCACCGTCCCCTGCCT
CATCCAGTCCCCCTTCCCATTCTCCAGAGACTTCCTGGGCCATCTCCATGACCTTCCAGACCAGCCTGGG
CTTCACTCTCAAATCCAATGCTTTCTCTGACCTGCATTCTCTCCCCTGGGCCTGTGCCGCTTTCTGTCTG
CAGCTTGTGGCCTGGGTCACCTCTACGGCTGGCCCAGATCCTTCCCTGCCGCCTCCTTCAGGTTCCGTCT
TCCTCCACTCCCTCTTCCCCTTGCTCTCTGCTGTGTTGCTGCCCAAGGATGCTCTTTCCGGAGCACTTCC
TTCTCGGCGCTGCACCACGTGATGTCCTCTGAGCGGATCCTCCCCGTGTCTGGGTCCTCTCCGGGCATCT
CTCCTCCCTCACCCAACCCCATGCCGTCTTCACTCGCTGGGTTCCCTTTTCCTTCTCCTTCTGGGGCCTG
TGCCATCTCTCGTTTCTTAGGATGGCCTTCTCCGACGGATGTCTCCCTTGCGTCCCGCCTCCCCTTCTTG
TAGGCCTGCATCATCACCGTTTTTCTGGACAACCCCAAAGTACCCCGTCTGCCTGGCTTTAGCCACCTCT
CCATCCTCTTGCTTTCTTTGCCTGGACACCCCGTTCTCCTGTGGATTCGGGTCACCTCTCACTCCTTTCA
TTTGGGCAGCTCCCCTACCCCCCTTACCTCTCTAGTCTGTGCTAGCTCTTCCAGCCCCCTGTCATGGCAT
CTTCCAGGGGTCCGAGAGCTCAGCTAGTCTTCTTCCTCCAACCCGGGCCCCTATGTCCACTTCAGGACAG
CATGTTTGCTGCCTCCAGGGATCCTGTGTCCCCGAGCTGGGACCACCTTATATTCCCAGGCCCTGAAGTT
CCTATTCTCTAGAAAGTATAGGAACTTCCTGATGAGACGTGGTAGAGCCACAAACAGCCGGTACAAGCAA
CGATCTCCAGGACCATCTGAATCATGCGCGGATGACACGAACTCACGACGGCGATCACAGACATTAACCC
ACAGTACAGACACTGCGACAACGTGGCAATTCGTCGCAATACAACGGAAAGTGAAACGTGATTTCATGCG
TCATTTTGAACATTTTGTAAATCTTATTTAATAATGTGTGCGGCAATTCACATTTAATTTATGAATGTTT
TCTTAACATCGCGGCAACTCAAGAAACGGCAGGTTCGGATCTTAGCTACTAGAGAAAGAGGAGAAATACT
AGATGCGTAAAGGCGAAGAGCTGTTCACTGGTGTCGTCCCTATTCTGGTGGAACTGGATGGTGATGTCAA
CGGTCATAAGTTTTCCGTGCGTGGCGAGGGTGAAGGTGACGCAACTAATGGTAAACTGACGCTGAAGTTC
ATCTGTACTACTGGTAAACTGCCGGTTCCTTGGCCGACTCTGGTAACGACGCTGACTTATGGTGTTCAGT
GCTTTGCTCGTTATCCGGACCATATGAAGCAGCATGACTTCTTCAAGTCCGCCATGCCGGAAGGCTATGT
GCAGGAACGCACGATTTCCTTTAAGGATGACGGCACGTACAAAACGCGTGCGGAAGTGAAATTTGAAGGC
GATACCCTGGTAAACCGCATTGAGCTGAAAGGCATTGACTTTAAAGAGGACGGCAATATCCTGGGCCATA
AGCTGGAATACAATTTTAACAGCCACAATGTTTACATCACCGCCGATAAACAAAAAAATGGCATTAAAGC
GAATTTTAAAATTCGCCACAACGTGGAGGATGGCAGCGTGCAGCTGGCTGATCACTACCAGCAAAACACT
CCAATCGGTGATGGTCCTGTTCTGCTGCCAGACAATCACTATCTGAGCACGCAAAGCGTTCTGTCTAAAG
ATCCGAACGAGAAACGCGATCATATGGTTCTGCTGGAGTTCGTAACCGCAGCGGGCATCACGCATGGTAT
GGATGAACTGTACAAATGACCAGGCATCAAATAAAACGAAAGGCTCAGTCGAAAGACTGGGCCTTTCGTT
TTATCTGTTGTTTGTCGGTGAACGCTCTCTACTAGAGTCACACTGGCTCACCTTCGGGTGGGCCTTTCTG
CGTTTATAGCTGGAAATCTGCTCGTCAGTGGTGCTCACACTGACGAATCATGTACAGATCATACCGATGA
CTGCCTGGCGACTCACAACTAAGCAAGACAGCCGGAACCAGCGCCGGCGAACACCACTGCATATATGGCA
TATCACAACAGTCCACGTCTCAAGCAGTTACAGAGATGTTACGAACCCTGAACAGGTTGACTATTAATTG
TGTCTGCTTGATGTGGACACCAGGTGGCGCTGGACATCAGATTTGGAGAGGCAGTTGTCTAGGGAACCGG
GCTCTGTGCCAGCGCAGGAGGCAGGCTGGCTCTCCTATTCCAGGGATGCTCATCCAGGAAGGAAAGGTTG
CATGCTGGACACACTAACCTTACAGAAGTTCCTATTCTCTAGAAAGTATAGGAACTTCGAGTGATTGGTG
ACAGAAAAGCCCCATCCTTAGGCCTCCTCCTTCCTAGTCTCCTGATATTGGGTCTAACCCCCACCTCCTG
TTAGGCAGATTCCTTATCTGGTGACACACCCCCATTTCCTGGAGCCATCTCTCTCCTTGCCAGAACCTCT
AAGGTTTGCTTACGATGGAGCCAGAGAGGATCCTGGGAGGGAGAGCTTGGCAGGGGGTGGGAGGGAAGGG
GGGGATGCGTGACCTGCCCGGTTCTCAGTGGCCACCCTGCGCTACCCTCTCCCAGAACCTGAGCTGCTCT
GACGCGGCCGTCTGGTGCGTTTCACTGATCCTGGTGCTGCAGCTTCCTTACACTTCCCAAGAGGAGAAGC
AGTTTGGAAAAACAAAATCAGAATAAGTTGGTCCTGAGTTCTAACTTTGGCTCTTCACCTTTCTAGTCCC
CAATTTATATTGTTCCTCCGTGCGTCAGTTTTACCTGTGAGATAAGGCCAGTAGCCAGCCCCGTCCTGGC
AGGGCTGTGGTGAGGAGGGGGGTGTCCGTGTGGAAAACTCCCTTTGTGAGAATGGTGCGTCCTAGGTGTT
CACCAGGTCGTGGCCGCCTCTACTCCCTTTCTCTTTCTCCATCCTTCTTTCCTTAAAGAGTCCCCAGTGC
TATCTGGGACATATTCCTCCGCCCAGAGCAGGGTCCCGCTTCCCTAAGG
